LOCUS       Exported 8423 bp ds-DNA circular SYN 13-MAY-2021
DEFINITION  Mammalian expression plasmid for SARS-CoV-2 nsp2.
ACCESSION   .
VERSION     .
KEYWORDS    pGBW-m4134436
SOURCE      synthetic DNA construct
  ORGANISM  synthetic DNA construct
REFERENCE   1 (bases 1 to 8423)
  TITLE     SARS-CoV-2 protein Mammalian expression constructs, tagged, for
            protein expression and/or purification
REFERENCE   2 (bases 1 to 8423)
  AUTHORS   .
  TITLE     Direct Submission
  JOURNAL   Exported May 13, 2021 from SnapGene Server 1.1.58
            http://www.snapgene.com
FEATURES             Location/Qualifiers
     source          1..8423
                     /organism="synthetic DNA construct"
                     /mol_type="other DNA"
     enhancer        1..304
                     /label=CMV enhancer
                     /note="human cytomegalovirus immediate early enhancer"
     promoter        306..508
                     /label=CMV promoter
                     /note="human cytomegalovirus (CMV) immediate early
                     promoter"
     primer_bind     459..479
                     /label=CMV-F
                     /note="Human CMV immediate early promoter, forward primer"
     regulatory      577..586
                     /regulatory_class="other"
                     /note="vertebrate consensus sequence for strong initiation
                     of translation (Kozak, 1987)"
     CDS             2500..2520
                     /codon_start=1
                     /product="tobacco etch virus (TEV) protease recognition and
                     cleavage site"
                     /label=TEV site
                     /translation="ENLYFQS"
     CDS             2869..2886
                     /codon_start=1
                     /product="6xHis affinity tag"
                     /label=6xHis
                     /translation="HHHHHH"
     polyA_signal    2963..3084
                     /label=SV40 poly(A) signal
                     /note="SV40 polyadenylation signal"
     primer_bind     complement(2974..2993)
                     /label=EBV-rev
                     /note="SV40 polyA terminator, reverse primer"
     primer_bind     3028..3047
                     /label=SV40pA-R
                     /note="SV40 polyA, reverse primer"
     terminator      3199..3245
                     /label=T7 terminator
                     /note="transcription terminator for bacteriophage T7 RNA
                     polymerase"
     terminator      3275..3411
                     /label=rrnG terminator
                     /note="transcription terminator from the E. coli ribosomal
                     RNA rrnG operon (Albrechtsen et al., 1991)"
     misc_feature    3456..3527
                     /label=3' beta-globin insulator
                     /note="insulator downstream of the human beta-globin locus
                     (Farrell et al., 2002)"
     rep_origin      complement(3753..4341)
                     /direction=LEFT
                     /label=ori
                     /note="high-copy-number ColE1/pMB1/pBR322/pUC origin of
                     replication"
     primer_bind     complement(3833..3852)
                     /label=pBR322ori-F
                     /note="pBR322 origin, forward primer"
     promoter        4841..6050
                     /label=UbC promoter
                     /note="human ubiquitin C promoter"
     primer_bind     5887..5906
                     /label=hUBCpro-F
                     /note="Human Ubiquitin C (UbC) promoter, forward primer"
     CDS             6054..6653
                     /codon_start=1
                     /gene="pac from Streptomyces alboniger"
                     /product="puromycin N-acetyltransferase"
                     /label=PuroR
                     /note="confers resistance to puromycin"
                     /translation="MTEYKPTVRLATRDDVPRAVRTLAAAFADYPATRHTVDPDRHIER
                     VTELQELFLTRVGLDIGKVWVADDGAAVAVWTTPESVEAGAVFAEIGPRMAELSGSRLA
                     AQQQMEGLLAPHRPKEPAWFLATVGVSPDHQGKGLGSAVVLPGVEAAERAGVPAFLETS
                     APRNLPFYERLGFTVTADVEVPEGPRTWCMTRKPGA"
     primer_bind     complement(6054..6073)
                     /label=Puro-R
                     /note="Puromycin resistance gene, reverse primer. Also
                     called puro-variant-R"
     primer_bind     6550..6570
                     /label=Puro-F
                     /note="Puromycin resistance gene, forward primer"
     polyA_signal    6680..6728
                     /note="synthetic polyadenylation signal"
     CDS             6994..7854
                     /codon_start=1
                     /gene="bla"
                     /product="beta-lactamase"
                     /label=AmpR
                     /note="confers resistance to ampicillin, carbenicillin, and
                     related antibiotics"
                     /translation="MSIQHFRVALIPFFAAFCLPVFAHPETLVKVKDAEDQLGARVGYI
                     ELDLNSGKILESFRPEERFPMMSTFKVLLCGAVLSRIDAGQEQLGRRIHYSQNDLVEYS
                     PVTEKHLTDGMTVRELCSAAITMSDNTAANLLLTTIGGPKELTAFLHNMGDHVTRLDRW
                     EPELNEAIPNDERDTTMPVAMATTLRKLLTGELLTLASRQQLIDWMEADKVAGPLLRSA
                     LPAGWFIADKSGAGERGSRGIIAALGPDGKPSRIVVIYTTGSQATMDERNRQIAEIGAS
                     LIKHW"
     primer_bind     complement(7212..7231)
                     /label=Amp-R
                     /note="Ampicillin resistance gene, reverse primer"
     terminator      7867..8003
                     /label=rrnG terminator
                     /note="transcription terminator from the E. coli ribosomal
                     RNA rrnG operon (Albrechtsen et al., 1991)"
     misc_feature    8155..8226
                     /label=5' beta-globin insulator
                     /note="insulator upstream of the human beta-globin locus
                     (Farrell et al., 2002)"
     terminator      8231..8277
                     /label=T7 terminator
                     /note="transcription terminator for bacteriophage T7 RNA
                     polymerase"
     polyA_signal    8295..8343
                     /note="synthetic polyadenylation signal"
ORIGIN
        1 cgttacataa cttacggtaa atggcccgcc tggctgaccg cccaacgacc cccgcccatt
       61 gacgtcaata atgacgtatg ttcccatagt aacgccaata gggactttcc attgacgtca
      121 atgggtggag tatttacggt aaactgccca cttggcagta catcaagtgt atcatatgcc
      181 aagtacgccc cctattgacg tcaatgacgg taaatggccc gcctggcatt atgcccagta
      241 catgacctta tgggactttc ctacttggca gtacatctac gtattagtca tcgctattac
      301 catgctgatg cggttttggc agtacatcaa tgggcgtgga tagcggtttg actcacgggg
      361 atttccaagt ctccacccca ttgacgtcaa tgggagtttg ttttggcacc aaaatcaacg
      421 ggactttcca aaatgtcgta acaactccgc cccattgacg caaatgggcg gtaggcgtgt
      481 acggtgggag gtctatataa gcagagctgg tttagtgaac cgtcagatca gatctttgtc
      541 gatcctacca tccactcgac acacccgcca gcggccgcca ccatggccta cacaagatat
      601 gtggataaca atttttgtgg gccggacgga taccctttag aatgcatcaa agatttgctt
      661 gcaagggcgg gcaaggcttc gtgcactctg tccgagcagc tggacttcat tgataccaag
      721 cgcggtgttt attgttgccg agagcatgaa cacgagatag cctggtatac ggaacggtca
      781 gagaaaagtt acgaactcca aaccccattc gagatcaagc tagctaaaaa gtttgacact
      841 ttcaacggcg aatgtcccaa ttttgtcttt cccctgaact ctattatcaa aacaatacag
      901 cctcgggtgg agaagaagaa attagacgga ttcatggggc gtattaggag cgtataccca
      961 gtggccagcc cgaatgaatg caaccagatg tgtctttcca cactgatgaa gtgcgatcac
     1021 tgtggcgaga cttcttggca aaccggtgac ttcgtaaaag cgacatgcga gttttgtggt
     1081 accgagaatc tgactaagga gggagctacc acatgcggct atttgccaca gaatgcagtg
     1141 gtcaagatct actgtcctgc atgccataac tctgaagtcg gccccgagca ctcgctcgcc
     1201 gaatatcaca atgagagcgg gctaaaaact atactgagga aaggaggtcg caccatcgcc
     1261 tttgggggct gcgttttctc ctacgtgggg tgtcataaca aatgtgccta ttgggttccc
     1321 agagcctccg ctaacattgg gtgcaatcat acgggagtgg tcggggaagg ctcagaaggc
     1381 ttgaacgata acctccttga aattctgcaa aaggagaagg tgaatatcaa tatcgttggc
     1441 gacttcaagt taaatgagga aatcgcgatt attctggcaa gtttttctgc ctcaactagc
     1501 gcctttgtag agacagtgaa aggactcgat tataaagctt tcaaacagat agtcgagagt
     1561 tgtggtaact tcaaggttac aaagggcaag gctaaaaagg gtgcttggaa cattggagag
     1621 cagaagtcaa tcttgagtcc actgtacgcg tttgcatctg aggccgcccg tgtggtcagg
     1681 agcatattca gtcgaaccct agaaaccgca cagaatagcg tgcgggtatt acagaaggcg
     1741 gctattacta ttctcgacgg tatctcgcag tattctctga gactgatcga cgccatgatg
     1801 tttacaagcg atctggcaac gaataactta gtggtcatgg cgtacataac cggaggggtc
     1861 gtgcaactta cctcccagtg gctaacgaac atctttggga cggtttacga gaagctaaaa
     1921 cctgtgctgg actggctcga agagaaattc aaagaaggcg tggaattttt gcgtgacggg
     1981 tgggagatcg taaagttcat atcaacatgt gcttgcgaaa tcgttggcgg acaaatcgta
     2041 acttgcgcaa aagagattaa agaatcggtg cagaccttct ttaaacttgt taacaaattc
     2101 ctggctttgt gtgccgattc tattatcatc gggggagcaa agcttaaagc cctaaattta
     2161 ggcgagacat ttgtgacgca cagtaagggc ctgtatagaa agtgcgtgaa gagtcgcgaa
     2221 gaaaccggac tgctcatgcc cttaaaagcg ccaaaagaaa taattttcct ggaaggggag
     2281 acattgccca ctgaagtgct cactgaggaa gtagttctga aaactgggga tctgcaacct
     2341 ttagagcagc cgacctccga ggccgtcgag gcacctctcg tgggaacccc ggtctgtatt
     2401 aatgggttga tgctgctcga gattaaggat accgaaaaat actgcgcact agcccccaac
     2461 atgatggtga ctaacaacac atttaccctc aagggagggg aaaaccttta ctttcagtcg
     2521 atgagtgaca aaatcattca tctaaccgat gactcctttg atacagacgt gttgaaggcc
     2581 gatggtgcga tactggtaga tttctgggct gaatggtgtg gcccgtgcaa gatgatcgca
     2641 cccattctgg acgagatcgc cgacgagtat caaggaaaat taactgtcgc taagcttaat
     2701 atagatcaga acccagggac ggcacctaaa tacggcatca ggggaatacc taccctcctg
     2761 ctctttaaga atggggaagt tgccgcgaca aaagtgggag ccctgtctaa gggccagcta
     2821 aaagagttct tggacgctaa cctggcaggt tcaggctcgg ggcacatgca ccatcaccat
     2881 caccatagca gcgggctcgt gccacgcggc taagctagct tgactgactg agatacagcg
     2941 taccttcagc tcacagacat gataagatac attgatgagt ttggacaaac cacaactaga
     3001 atgcagtgaa aaaaatgctt tatttgtgaa atttgtgatg ctattgcttt atttgtaacc
     3061 attataagct gcaataaaca agttaacaac aacaattgca ttcattttat gtttcaggtt
     3121 cagggggagg tgtgggaggt tttttaaagc aagtaaaacc tctacaaatg tggtattggc
     3181 ccatctctat cggtatcgta gcataacccc ttggggcctc taaacgggtc ttgaggggtt
     3241 ttttgtgccc ctcgggccgg attgctatct accggcattg gcgcagaaaa aaatgcctga
     3301 tgcgacgctg cgcgtcttat actcccacat atgccagatt cagcaacgga tacggcttcc
     3361 ccaacttgcc cacttccata cgtgtcctcc ttaccagaaa tttatcctta aggtcgtcag
     3421 ctatcctgca ggcgatctct cgatttcgat caagacattc ctttaatggt cttttctgga
     3481 caccactagg ggtcagaagt agttcatcaa actttcttcc ctccctaatc tcattggtta
     3541 ccttgggcta tcgaaactta attaaccagt caagtcagct acttggcgag atcgacttgt
     3601 ctgggtttcg actacgctca gaattgcgtc agtcaagttc gatctggtcc ttgctattgc
     3661 acccgttctc cgattacgag tttcatttaa atcatgtgag caaaaggcca gcaaaaggcc
     3721 aggaaccgta aaaaggccgc gttgctggcg tttttccata ggctccgccc ccctgacgag
     3781 catcacaaaa atcgacgctc aagtcagagg tggcgaaacc cgacaggact ataaagatac
     3841 caggcgtttc cccctggaag ctccctcgtg cgctctcctg ttccgaccct gccgcttacc
     3901 ggatacctgt ccgcctttct cccttcggga agcgtggcgc tttctcatag ctcacgctgt
     3961 aggtatctca gttcggtgta ggtcgttcgc tccaagctgg gctgtgtgca cgaacccccc
     4021 gttcagcccg accgctgcgc cttatccggt aactatcgtc ttgagtccaa cccggtaaga
     4081 cacgacttat cgccactggc agcagccact ggtaacagga ttagcagagc gaggtatgta
     4141 ggcggtgcta cagagttctt gaagtggtgg cctaactacg gctacactag aagaacagta
     4201 tttggtatct gcgctctgct gaagccagtt accttcggaa aaagagttgg tagctcttga
     4261 tccggcaaac aaaccaccgc tggtagcggt ggtttttttg tttgcaagca gcagattacg
     4321 cgcagaaaaa aaggatctca agaagatcct ttgatctttt ctacggggtc tgacgctcag
     4381 tggaacgaaa actcacgtta agggattttg gtcatgagat tatcaaaaag gatcttcacc
     4441 tagatccttt taaattaaaa atgaagtttt aaatcaatct aaagtatata tgagtaaact
     4501 tggtctgaca gttaccaatg cttaatcagt gaggcaccta tctcagcgat ctgtctattt
     4561 cgttcatcca tagttgcatt taaatttccg aactctccaa ggccctcgtc ggaaaatctt
     4621 caaacctttc gtccgatcca tcttgcaggc tacctctcga acgaactatc gcaagtctct
     4681 tggccggcct tgcgccttgg ctattgcttg gcagcgccta tcgccaggta ttactccaat
     4741 cccgaatatc cgagatcggg atcacccgag agaagttcaa cctacatcct caatcccgat
     4801 ctatccgaga tccgaggaat atcgaaatcg gggcgcgcct ggcctccgcg ccgggttttg
     4861 gcgcctcccg cgggcgcccc cctcgtcacg gcgagcgctg ccacgtcaga cgaagggcgc
     4921 aggagcgtcc tgatccttcc gcccggacgc tcaggacagc ggcccgctgc tcataagact
     4981 cggccttaga accccagtat cagcagaagg acattttagg acgggacttg ggtgactcta
     5041 gggcactggt tttctttcca gagagcggaa caggcgagga aaagtagtcc cttctcggcg
     5101 attctgcgga gggatctccg tggggcggtg aacgccgatg attatataag gacgcgccgg
     5161 gtgtggcaca gctagttccg tcgcagccgg gatttgggtc gcggttcttg tttgtggatc
     5221 gctgtgatcg tcacttggtg agtagcgggc tgctgggctg gccggggctt tcgtggccgc
     5281 cgggccgctc ggtgggacgg aagcgtgtgg agagaccgcc aagggctgta gtctgggtcc
     5341 gcgagcaagg ttgccctgaa ctgggggttg gggggagcgc agcaaaatgg cggctgttcc
     5401 cgagtcttga atggaagacg cttgtgaggc gggctgtgag gtcgttgaaa caaggtgggg
     5461 ggcatggtgg gcggcaagaa cccaaggtct tgagcccttc gctaatgcgg gaaagctctt
     5521 attcgggtga gatgggctgg gcaccatctg gggaccctga cgtgaagttt gtcactgact
     5581 ggagaactcg gtttgtcgtc tgttgcgggg gcggcagtta tggcggtgcc gttgggcagt
     5641 gcacccgtac ctttgggagc gcgcgccctc gtcgtgtcgt gacgtcaccc gttctgttgg
     5701 cttataatgc agggtggggc cacctgccgg taggtgtgcg gtaggctttt ctccgtcgca
     5761 ggacgcaggg ttcgggccta gggtaggctc tcctgaatcg acaggcgccg gacctctggt
     5821 gaggggaggg ataagtgagg cgtcagtttc tttggtcggt tttatgtacc tatcttctta
     5881 agtagctgaa gctccggttt tgaactatgc gctcggggtt ggcgagtgtg ttttgtgaag
     5941 ttttttaggc accttttgaa atgtaatcat ttgggtcaat atgtaatttt cagtgttaga
     6001 cttgtaaatt gtccgctaaa ttctggccgt ttttggcttt tttgttagac aacatgaccg
     6061 agtacaagcc cacggtgcgc ctcgccaccc gcgacgacgt ccccagggcc gtacgcaccc
     6121 tcgccgccgc gttcgccgac taccccgcca cgcgccacac cgtcgatccg gaccgccaca
     6181 tcgagcgggt caccgagctg caagaactct tcctcacgcg cgtcgggctc gacatcggca
     6241 aggtgtgggt cgcggacgac ggcgccgcgg tggcggtctg gaccacgccg gagagcgtcg
     6301 aagcgggggc ggtgttcgcc gagatcggcc cgcgcatggc cgagttgagc ggttcccggc
     6361 tggccgcgca gcaacagatg gagggcctcc tggcgccgca ccggcccaag gagcccgcgt
     6421 ggttcctggc caccgtcggc gtctcgcccg accaccaggg caagggtctg ggcagcgccg
     6481 tcgtgctccc cggagtggag gccgccgagc gcgccggggt gcccgccttc ctggagacct
     6541 ccgcgccccg caacctcccc ttctacgagc ggctcggctt caccgtcacc gccgacgtcg
     6601 aggtgcccga aggaccgcgc acctggtgca tgacccgcaa gcccggtgcc taggctagta
     6661 tgtaagccta gtcttagata ataaaatcgc tatccatcga agatggatgt gtgttggttt
     6721 tttgtgtgtg taacgctagg cgcgcctggt gtaccgagaa cgatcctctc agtgcgagtc
     6781 tcgacgatcc atatcgttgc ttggcagtca gccagtcgga atccagcttg ggacccagga
     6841 agtccaatcg tcagatattg tactcaagcc tggtcacggc agcgtaccga tctgtttaaa
     6901 cctagatatt gatagtctga tcggtcaacg tataatcgag tcctagcttt tgcaaacatc
     6961 tatcaagaga caggatcagc aggaggcttt cgcatgagta ttcaacattt ccgtgtcgcc
     7021 cttattccct tttttgcggc attttgcctt cctgtttttg ctcacccaga aacgctggtg
     7081 aaagtaaaag atgctgaaga tcagttgggt gcgcgagtgg gttacatcga actggatctc
     7141 aacagcggta agatccttga gagttttcgc cccgaagaac gctttccaat gatgagcact
     7201 tttaaagttc tgctatgtgg cgcggtatta tcccgtattg acgccgggca agagcaactc
     7261 ggtcgccgca tacactattc tcagaatgac ttggttgagt attcaccagt cacagaaaag
     7321 catcttacgg atggcatgac agtaagagaa ttatgcagtg ctgccataac catgagtgat
     7381 aacactgcgg ccaacttact tctgacaacg attggaggac cgaaggagct aaccgctttt
     7441 ttgcacaaca tgggggatca tgtaactcgc cttgatcgtt gggaaccgga gctgaatgaa
     7501 gccataccaa acgacgagcg tgacaccacg atgcctgtag caatggcaac aaccttgcgt
     7561 aaactattaa ctggcgaact acttactcta gcttcccggc aacagttgat agactggatg
     7621 gaggcggata aagttgcagg accacttctg cgctcggccc ttccggctgg ctggtttatt
     7681 gctgataaat ctggagccgg tgagcgtggg tctcgcggta tcattgcagc actggggcca
     7741 gatggtaagc cctcccgtat cgtagttatc tacacgacgg ggagtcaggc aactatggat
     7801 gaacgaaata gacagatcgc tgagataggt gcctcactga ttaagcattg gtaaccgatt
     7861 ctaggtgcat tggcgcagaa aaaaatgcct gatgcgacgc tgcgcgtctt atactcccac
     7921 atatgccaga ttcagcaacg gatacggctt ccccaacttg cccacttcca tacgtgtcct
     7981 ccttaccaga aatttatcct taagatcccg aatcgtttaa actcgactct ggctctatcg
     8041 aatctccgtc gtttcgagct tacgcgaaca gccgtggcgc tcatttgctc gtcgggcatc
     8101 gaatctcgtc agctatcgtc agcttacctt tttggcagcg atcgcggctc ccgacatctt
     8161 ggaccattag ctccacaggt atcttcttcc ctctagtggt cataacagca gcttcagcta
     8221 cctctcaatt caaaaaaccc ctcaagaccc gtttagaggc cccaaggggt tatgctatca
     8281 atcgttgcgt tacacacaca aaaaaccaac acacatccat cttcgatgga tagcgatttt
     8341 attatctaac tgctgatcga gtgtagccag atctagtaat caattacggg gtcattagtt
     8401 catagcccat atatggagtt ccg
//
