[The description below was written by a language model from this plasmid's Addgene catalogue record and the feature table of its GenBank file.]
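Description:
pGBW-m4134436 is a mammalian expression plasmid built on the pTwist_CMV_Puro_6 backbone to produce the SARS-CoV-2 non-structural protein 2 (nsp2), a wild-type segment of the ORF1ab polyprotein. The circular record is 8,423 bp. It is propagated in E. coli through a high-copy ColE1/pUC-type origin with ampicillin selection from the bla gene. In mammalian cells, selection uses a separate cassette in which the human ubiquitin C promoter drives puromycin N-acetyltransferase, followed by a synthetic polyadenylation signal.

The expression cassette consists of the human CMV immediate-early enhancer and promoter, a Kozak consensus for efficient translation initiation, the nsp2 coding region, and an SV40 polyadenylation signal. The nsp2 open reading frame itself is not annotated in the feature table, but it presumably occupies the unannotated stretch between the Kozak sequence and the TEV protease site. The catalogue lists a cleavable C-terminal TEV–TRX (thioredoxin) fusion supplied by the backbone. The feature table marks the TEV site and a downstream 6xHis tag, with an unannotated gap between them that would fit thioredoxin, although this is not labelled. Such an arrangement would allow affinity capture through the His tag and later removal of the fusion partner by TEV cleavage. The functional units are flanked by beta-globin insulator elements, T7 and rrnG transcription terminators and an additional synthetic poly(A) signal, which limit read-through and interference between cassettes. The plasmid belongs to a set of tagged SARS-CoV-2 protein constructs intended for mammalian protein expression and/or purification.
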