Addgene plasmid #152293: pGBW-m4134436
Purpose: Mammalian expression plasmid for SARS-CoV-2 nsp2
Depositing lab: Ginkgo Bioworks & Benjie Chen. Depositing organization: Ginkgo Bioworks.
Backbone
  Vector backbone: pTwist_CMV_Puro_6
  Backbone size w/o insert (bp): 6080
  Vector type: Mammalian Expression
  Selectable markers: Puromycin
Growth in bacteria
  Bacterial resistance: Ampicillin, 100 μg/mL
  Growth temperature: 37°C
  Growth strain: DH5alpha
  Copy number: High Copy
Gene/Insert
  Gene/Insert name: SARS-CoV-2 nsp2
  Species: Severe acute respiratory syndrome coronavirus 2
  Insert size (bp): 1913
  Mutation: wt
  Entrez Gene: ORF1ab (a.k.a. GU280_gp01)
  Promoter: CMV
  Tag / fusion protein: Cleavable TEV;TRX (C terminal on backbone)
  Cloning method: Unknown
Resource information
  A portion of this plasmid was derived from a plasmid made by: GinkgoBioworks
Depositor comments: NCBI reference sequence: YP_009725298.1
How to cite: pGBW-m4134436 was a gift from Ginkgo Bioworks & Benjie Chen (Addgene plasmid # 152293 ; http://n2t.net/addgene:152293 ; RRID:Addgene_152293)
